>Addgene plasmid #186309 | PB_TRE_sg30-PDGFR_EF1a_mCherry | addgene full sequence | sequence record 366940 | Addgene NGS Result
GACACGGAAATGTTGAATACTCATACTCTTCCTTTTTCAATATTATTGAAGCATTTATCAGGGTTATTGT
CTCATGAGCGGATACATATTTGAATGTATTTAGAAAAATAAACAAATAGGGGTTCCGCGCACATTTCCCC
GAAAAGTGCCACCTAAATTGTAAGCGTTAATATTTTGTTAAAATTCGCGTTAAATTTTTGTTAAATCAGC
TCATTTTTTAACCAATAGGCCGAAATCGGCAAAATCCCTTATAAATCAAAAGAATAGACCGAGATAGGGT
[37 nt withheld, positions 281-317]
AAAGAACGTGGACTCCAACGTCAAAGG
[49 nt withheld, positions 345-393]
T
[91 nt withheld, positions 395-485]
G
[124 nt withheld, positions 487-610]
CCCATTCGCCATTCAGGCTGCGCAACTGTTGGGAAGGGCGATCGGTGCGGGCCTCTTCGCTATTACGCCA
GCTGGCGAAAGGGGGATGTGCTGCAAGGCGATTAAGTTGGGTAACGCCAGGGTTTTCCCAGTCACGACGT
TGTAAAACGACGGCCAGTGAGCGCGCCTCGTTCATTCACGTTTTTGAACCCGTGGAGGACGGGCAGACTC
GCGGTGCAAATGTGTTTTACAGCGTGATGGAGCAGATGAAGATGCTCGACACGCTGCAGAACACGCAGCT
AGATTAACCCTAGAAAGATAATCATATTGTGACGTACGTTAAAGATAATCATGTGTAAAATTGACGCATG
TGTTTTATCGGTCTGTATATCGAGGTTTATTTATTAATTTGAATAGATATTAAGTTTTATTATATTTACA
CTTACATACTAATAATAAATTCAACAAACAATTTATTTATGTTTATTTATTTATTAAAAAAAACAAAAAC
TCAAAATTTCTTCTATAAAGTAACAAAACTTTTATGAGGGACAGCCCCCCCCCAAAGCCCCCAGGGATGT
AATTACGTCCCTCCCCCGCTAGGGGGCAGCAGCGAGCCGCCCGGGGCTCCGCTCCGGTCCGGCGCTCCCC
CCGCATCCCCGAGCCGGCAGCGTGCGGGGACAGCCCGGGCACGGGGAAGGTGGCACGGGATCGCTTTCCT
CTGAACGCTTCTCGCTGCTCTTTGAGCCTGCAGACACCTGGGGGGATACGGGGAAAAGGCCTCCACGGCC
ACTAGTCTTTCGTCTTCAAGAATTCCTCGAGTTTACTCCCTATCAGTGATAGAGAACGTATGAAGAGTTT
ACTCCCTATCAGTGATAGAGAACGTATGCAGACTTTACTCCCTATCAGTGATAGAGAACGTATAAGGAGT
TTACTCCCTATCAGTGATAGAGAACGTATGACCAGTTTACTCCCTATCAGTGATAGAGAACGTATCTACA
GTTTACTCCCTATCAGTGATAGAGAACGTATATCCAGTTTACTCCCTATCAGTGATAGAGAACGTATAAG
CTTTAGGCGTGTACGGTGGGCGCCTATAAAAGCAGAGCTCGTTTAGTGAACCGTCAGATCGCCTGGAGCA
ATTCCACAACACTTTTGTCTTATACCAACTTTCCGTACCACTTCCTACCCTCGTAAAGGTCTAGAGCTAG
CGAATTCGAAGCCACCAACTGGCAGGTGCGTATGTCGAGGTAGGCGTGTACGGTGGGAGGCCTATATAAG
CAGAGCTCGTTTAGTGAACCGTCAGATCGCCTGGAGAATTGGCTAGCATCAACAAGTTTGTACAAAAAAG
TTGGCATGGAGACAGACACACTCCTGCTATGGGTACTGCTGCTCTGGGTTCCAGGTTCCACTGGTGACGG
AAGCCATCACCACCATCATCACGGTGCATCTCCTGAAGATGAAATTCAGGCGTTGGAACAGGAAAACGCC
CAATTGGAACAGAAGATTGCAGCGTTGAAGCAAGAGAACGCTCAGTTAGAACAAGAGATCCAAGCTCTGG
AGCAGGACGAACAAAAACTCATCTCAGAAGAGGATCTGAATGCTGTGGGCCAGGACACGCAGGAGGTCAT
CGTGGTGCCACACTCCTTGCCCTTTAAGGTGGTGGTGATCTCAGCCATCCTGGCCCTGGTGGTGCTCACC
ATCATCTCCCTTATCATCCTCATCATGCTTTGGCAGAAGAAGCCACGTTAACGGTACCCCTCGACTGTGC
CTTCTAGTTGCCAGACATCTGTTGTTTGCCCCTCCCCCGTGCCTTCCTTGACCCTGGAAGGTGCCACTCC
CACTGTCCTTTCCTAATAAAATGAGGAAATTGCATCGCATTGTCTGAGTAGGTGTCATTCTATTCTGGGG
GGTGGGGTGGGGCAGGACAGCAAGGGGGAGGATTGGGAAGACAATAGCAGGCATGCTGGGGATGCGGTGG
GCTCTTCGAATTTAAATCGGATCCAGCTGAATCTAAGTGGATCTGCGATCGCTCCGGTGCCCGTCAGTGG
GCAGAGCGCACATCGCCCACAGTCCCCGAGAAGTTGGGGGGAGGGGTCGGCAATTGAACGGGTGCCTAGA
GAAGGTGGCGCGGGGTAAACTGGGAAAGTGATGTCGTGTACTGGCTCCGCCTTTTTCCCGAGGGTGGGGG
AGAACCGTATATAAGTGCAGTAGTCGCCGTGAACGTTCTTTTTCGCAACGGGTTTGCCGCCAGAACACAG
CTGAAGCTTCGAGGGGCTCGCATCTCTCCTTCACGCGCCCGCCGCCCTACCTGAGGCCGCCATCCACGCC
GGTTGAGTCGCGTTCTGCCGCCTCCCGCCTGTGGTGCCTCCTGAACTGCGTCCGCCGTCTAGGTAAGTTT
AAAGCTCAGGTCGAGACCGGGCCTTTGTCCGGCGCTCCCTTGGAGCCTACCTAGACTCAGCCGGCTCTCC
ACGCTTTGCCTGACCCTGCTTGCTCAACTCTACGTCTTTGTTTCGTTTTCTGTTCTGCGCCGTTACAGAT
CTAAGCTGTGACCGGCGCCTACTCTAGAGCCGCCATGTCTAGACTGGACAAGAGCAAAGTCATAAACTCT
GCTCTGGAATTACTCAATGGAGTCGGTATCGAAGGCCTGACGACAAGGAAACTCGCTCAAAAGCTGGGAG
TTGAGCAGCCTACCCTGTACTGGCACGTGAAGAACAAGCGGGCCCTGCTCGATGCCCTGCCAATCGAGAT
GCTGGACAGGCATCATACCCACTCCTGCCCCCTGGAAGGCGAGTCATGGCAAGACTTTCTGCGGAACAAC
GCCAAGTCATACCGCTGTGCTCTCCTCTCACATCGCGACGGGGCTAAAGTGCATCTCGGCACCCGCCCAA
CAGAGAAACAGTACGAAACCCTGGAAAATCAGCTCGCGTTCCTGTGTCAGCAAGGCTTCTCCCTGGAGAA
CGCACTGTACGCTCTGTCCGCCGTGGGCCACTTTACACTGGGCTGCGTATTGGAGGAACAGGAGCATCAA
GTAGCAAAAGAGGAAAGAGAGACACCTACCACCGATTCTATGCCCCCACTTCTGAAACAAGCAATTGAGC
TGTTCGACCGGCAGGGAGCCGAACCTGCCTTCCTTTTCGGCCTGGAACTAATCATATGTGGCCTGGAGAA
ACAGCTAAAGTGCGAAAGCGGCGGGCCGACCGACGCCCTTGACGATTTTGACTTAGACATGCTCCCAGCC
GATGCCCTTGACGACTTTGACCTTGATATGCTGCCTGCTGACGCTCTTGACGATTTTGACCTTGACATGC
TCCCCGGGGAGGGCAGAGGAAGTCTTCTAACATGCGGTGACGTGGAGGAGAATCCCGGCCCTATGGCTAG
CGTGAGCAAGGGCGAGGAGGATAACATGGCCATCATCAAGGAGTTCATGCGCTTCAAGGTGCACATGGAG
GGCTCCGTGAACGGCCACGAGTTCGAGATCGAGGGCGAGGGCGAGGGCCGCCCCTACGAGGGCACCCAGA
CCGCCAAGCTGAAGGTGACCAAGGGTGGCCCCCTGCCCTTCGCCTGGGACATCCTGTCCCCTCAGTTCAT
GTACGGCTCCAAGGCCTACGTGAAGCACCCCGCCGACATCCCCGACTACTTGAAGCTGTCCTTCCCCGAG
GGCTTCAAGTGGGAGCGCGTGATGAACTTCGAGGACGGCGGCATGGTGACCGTGACCCAGGACTCCTCCC
TGCAGGACGGCGAGTTCATCTACAAGGTGAAGCTGCGCGGCACCAACTTCCCCTCCGACGGCCCCGTAAT
GCAGAAGAAGACCATGGGCTGGGAGGCCTCCTCCGAGCGGATGTACCCCGAGGACGGCGCCCTGAAGGGC
GAGATCAAGCAGAGGCTGAAGCTGAAGGACGGCGGCCACTACGACGCTGAGGTCAAGACCACCTACAAGG
CCAAGAAGCCCGTGCAGCTGCCCGGCGCCTACAACGTCAACATCAAGTTGGACATCACCTCCCACAACGA
GGACTACACCATCGTGGAACAGTACGAACGCGCCGAGGGCCGCCACTCCACCGGCGGCATGGACGAGCTG
TACAAGGAGGGCAGAGGAAGTCTTCTAACATGCGGTGACGTGGAGGAGAATCCCGGCCCTATGACCGAGT
ACAAGCCCACGGTGCGCCTCGCCACCCGCGACGACGTCCCCAGGGCCGTACGCACCCTCGCCGCCGCGTT
CGCCGACTACCCCGCCACGCGCCACACCGTCGATCCGGACCGCCACATCGAGCGGGTCACCGAGCTGCAA
GAACTCTTCCTCACGCGCGTCGGGCTCGACATCGGCAAGGTGTGGGTCGCGGACGACGGCGCCGCGGTGG
CGGTCTGGACCACGCCGGAGAGCGTCGAAGCGGGGGCGGTGTTCGCCGAGATCGGCCCGCGCATGGCCGA
GTTGAGCGGTTCCCGGCTGGCCGCGCAGCAACAGATGGAAGGCCTCCTGGCGCCGCACCGGCCCAAGGAG
CCCGCGTGGTTCCTGGCCACCGTCGGCGTCTCGCCCGACCACCAGGGCAAGGGTCTGGGCAGCGCCGTCG
TGCTCCCCGGAGTGGAGGCGGCCGAGCGCGCCGGGGTGCCCGCCTTCCTGGAGACCTCCGCGCCCCGCAA
CCTCCCCTTCTACGAGCGGCTCGGCTTCACCGTCACCGCCGACGTCGAGGTGCCCGAAGGACCGCGCACC
TGGTGCATGACCCGCAAGCCCGGTGCCTGAAATCAACCTCTGGATTACAAAATTTGTGGGTAAACTTGTT
TATTGCAGCTTATAATGGTTACAAATAAAGCAATAGCATCACAAATTTCACAAATAAAGCATTTTTTTCA
CTGCATTCTAGTTGTGGTTTGTCCAAACTCATCAATGTATCTTATCATGTCTGGAATTGACTCAAATGAT
GTCAATTAGTCTATCAGAAGCTCATCTGGTCTCCCTTCCGGGGGACAAGACATCCCTGTTTAATATTTAA
ACAGCAGTGTTCCCAAACTGGGTTCTTATATCCCTTGCTCTGGTCAACCAGGTTGCAGGGTTTCCTGTCC
TCACAGGAACGAAGTCCCTAAAGAAACAGTGGCAGCCAGGTTTAGCCCCGGAATTGACTGGATTCCTTTT
TTAGGGCCCATTGGTATGGCTTTTTCCCCGTATCCCCCCAGGTGTCTGCAGGCTCAAAGAGCAGCGAGAA
GCGTTCAGAGGAAAGCGATCCCGTGCCACCTTCCCCGTGCCCGGGCTGTCCCCGCACGCTGCCGGCTCGG
GGATGCGGGGGGAGCGCCGGACCGGAGCGGAGCCCCGGGCGGCTCGCTGCTGCCCCCTAGCGGGGGAGGG
ACGTAATTACATCCCTGGGGGCTTTGGGGGGGGGCTGTCCCTGATATCTATAACAAGAAAATATATATAT
AATAAGTTATCACGTAAGTAGAACATGAAATAACAATATAATTATCGTATGAGTTAAATCTTAAAAGTCA
CGTAAAAGATAATCATGCGTCATTTTGACTCACGCGGTCGTTATAGTTCAAAATCAGTGACACTTACCGC
ATTGACAAGCACGCCTCACGGGAGCTCCAAGCGGCGACTGAGATGTCCTAAATGCACAGCGACGGATTCG
CGCTATTTAGAAAGAGAGAGCAATATTTCAAGAATGCATGCGTCAATTTTACGCAGACTATCTTTCTAGG
GTTAATCTAGCTGCATCAGGATCATATCGTCGGGTCTTTTTTCCGGCTCAGTCATCGCCCAAGCTGGCGC
TATCTGGGCATCGGGGAGGAAGAAGCCCGTGCCTTTTCCCGCGAGGTTGAAGCGGCATGGAAAGAGTTTG
CCGAGGATGACTGCTGCTGCATTGACGTTGAGCGAAAACGCACGTTTACCATGATGATTCGGGAAGGTGT
GGCCATGCACGCCTTTAACGGTGAACTGTTCGTTCAGGCCACCTGGGATACCAGTTCGTCGCGGCTTTTC
CGGACACAGTTCCGGATGGTCAGCCCGAAGCGCATCAGCAACCCGAACAATACCGGCGACAGCCGGAACT
GCCGTGCCGGTGTGCAGATTAATGACAGCGGTGCGGCGCTGGGATATTACGTCAGCGAGGACGGGTATCC
TGGCTGGATGCCGCAGAAATGGACATGGATACCCCGTGAGTTACCCGGCGGGCGCGCTTGGCGTAATCAT
GGTCATAGCTGTTTCCTGTGTGAAATTGTTATCCGCTCACAATTCCACACAACATACGAGCCGGAAGCAT
AAAGTGTAAAGCCTGGGGTGCCTAATGAGTGAGCTAACTCACATTAATTGCGTTGCGCTCACTGCCCGCT
TTCCAGTCGGGAAACCTGTCGTGCCAGCTGCATTAATGAATCGGCCAACGCGCGGGGAGAGGCGGTTTGC
GTATTGGGCGCTCTTCCGCTTCCTCGCTCACTGACTCGCTGCGCTCGGTCGTTCGGCTGCGGCGAGCGGT
ATCAGCTCACTCAAAGGCGGTAATACGGTTATCCACAGAATCAGGGGATAACGCAGGAAAGAACATGTGA
GCAAAAGGCCAGCAAAAGGCCAGGAACCGTAAAAAGGCCGCGTTGCTGGCGTTTTTCCATAGGCTCCGCC
CCCCTGACGAGCATCACAAAAATCGACGCTCAAGTCAGAGGTGGCGAAACCCGACAGGACTATAAAGATA
CCAGGCGTTTCCCCCTGGAAGCTCCCTCGTGCGCTCTCCTGTTCCGACCCTGCCGCTTACCGGATACCTG
TCCGCCTTTCTCCCTTCGGGAAGCGTGGCGCTTTCTCATAGCTCACGCTGTAGGTATCTCAGTTCGGTGT
AGGTCGTTCGCTCCAAGCTGGGCTGTGTGCACGAACCCCCCGTTCAGCCCGACCGCTGCGCCTTATCCGG
TAACTATCGTCTTGAGTCCAACCCGGTAAGACACGACTTATCGCCACTGGCAGCAGCCACTGGTAACAGG
ATTAGCAGAGCGAGGTATGTAGGCGGTGCTACAGAGTTCTTGAAGTGGTGGCCTAACTACGGCTACACTA
GAAGAACAGTATTTGGTATCTGCGCTCTGCTGAAGCCAGTTACCTTCGGAAAAAGAGTTGGTAGCTCTTG
ATCCGGCAAACAAACCACCGCTGGTAGCGGTGGTTTTTTTGTTTGCAAGCAGCAGATTACGCGCAGAAAA
AAAGGATCTCAAGAAGATCCTTTGATCTTTTCTACGGGGTCTGACGCTCAGTGGAACGAAAACTCACGTT
AAGGGATTTTGGTCATGAGATTATCAAAAAGGATCTTCACCTAGATCCTTTTAAATTAAAAATGAAGTTT
TAAATCAATCTAAAGTATATATGAGTAAACTTGGTCTGACAGTTACCAATGCTTAATCAGTGAGGCACCT
ATCTCAGCGATCTGTCTATTTCGTTCATCCATAGTTGCCTGACTCCCCGTCGTGTAGATAACTACGATAC
GGGAGGGCTTACCATCTGGCCCCAGTGCTGCAATGATACCGCGAGACCCACGCTCACCGGCTCCAGATTT
ATCAGCAATAAACCAGCCAGCCGGAAGGGCCGAGCGCAGAAGTGGTCCTGCAACTTTATCCGCCTCCATC
CAGTCTATTAATTGTTGCCGGGAAGCTAGAGTAAGTAGTTCGCCAGTTAATAGTTTGCGCAACGTTGTTG
CCATTGCTACAGGCATCGTGGTGTCACGCTCGTCGTTTGGTATGGCTTCATTCAGCTCCGGTTCCCAACG
ATCAAGGCGAGTTACATGATCCCCCATGTTGTGCAAAAAAGCGGTTAGCTCCTTCGGTCCTCCGATCGTT
GTCAGAAGTAAGTTGGCCGCAGTGTTATCACTCATGGTTATGGCAGCACTGCATAATTCTCTTACTGTCA
TGCCATCCGTAAGATGCTTTTCTGTGACTGGTGAGTACTCAACCAAGTCATTCTGAGAATAGTGTATGCG
GCGACCGAGTTGCTCTTGCCCGGCGTCAATACGGGATAATACCGCGCCACATAGCAGAACTTTAAAAGTG
CTCATCATTGGAAAACGTTCTTCGGGGCGAAAACTCTCAAGGATCTTACCGCTGTTGAGATCCAGTTCGA
TGTAACCCACTCGTGCACCCAACTGATCTTCAGCATCTTTTACTTTCACCAGCGTTTCTGGGTGAGCAAA
AACAGGAAGGCAAAATGCCGCAAAAAAGGGAATAAGGGC
Features (pLannotate 1.2.2; 26 found; start..end, strand, type, name):
     25..129     -  promoter       AmpR promoter: bla
    182..610     -  rep_origin     f1 ori (sequence partly withheld): f1 bacteriophage origin of replication; arrow indicates direction of (+) strand synthesis
    615..770     -  CDS            lacZα (fragment): LacZα fragment of β-galactosidase; lacZ fragment
    772..891     +  CDS            B (fragment): PORTL_LAMBD - Experimental evidence at protein level: Swiss-Prot protein existence level 1. Forms the portal vertex of the capsid (PubMed:6228056, PubMed:6232391). This portal plays critical roles in head assembly, genome packaging, neck/tail attachment, and genome ejection (Probable). The portal protein multimerizes as a single ring-shaped homododecamer arranged around a central channel (PubMed:6232391). Binds to the terminase subunits to form the packaging machine (PubMed:7799432). From Escherichia phage lambda (Bacteriophage lambda).
   1409..1787    +  promoter       TRE3G promoter: 3rd-generation Tet-responsive promoter that can be activated by binding of Tet-On® 3G
   1839..1877    +  promoter       minimal CMV promoter: human cytomegalovirus (CMV) immediate early promoter
   1923..1940    +  protein_bind   attB1 (fragment): mutant version of attB; core recombination site for the Gateway® BP reaction BP Clonase™
   1946..2008    +  sig_peptide    Igκ leader: leader sequence from mouse immunoglobulin κ light chain
   2192..2338    +  CDS            PDGFRβ TM domain: transmembrane domain from platelet derived growth factor receptor beta
   2355..2575    +  polyA_signal   bGH poly(A) signal: bovine growth hormone polyadenylation signal
   2639..2850    +  promoter       EF-1α core promoter: core promoter for human elongation factor EF-1α
   2863..3131    +  LTR            5' LTR (truncated): truncated 5' long terminal repeat (LTR) from human T-cell leukemia virus (HTLV) type 1
   3165..3862    +  CDS            rtTA3 (fragment): reverse tetracycline transactivator 3 activates expression from Tet-responsive promoters in the presence of doxycycline
   3792..3902    +  CDS            VP48: 3 tandem repeats of the minimal activation domain of herpes simplex virus VP16 (Cheng et al., 2013)
   3972..4676    +  CDS            mCherry: mCherry is a basic (constitutively fluorescent) red fluorescent protein published in 2004, derived from Discosoma sp.. It is reported to be a very rapidly-maturing monomer with low acid sensitivity.
   4731..5330    +  CDS            PuroR: puromycin N-acetyltransferase; pac from Streptomyces alboniger; confers resistance to puromycin
   5331..5358    +  misc_feature   WPRE (fragment): woodchuck hepatitis virus posttranscriptional regulatory element
   5363..5484    +  polyA_signal   SV40 poly(A) signal: SV40 polyadenylation signal
   5502..5594    +  ncRNA          G-CSF SLDE: Accession: RF00183 - G-CSF factor stem-loop destabilising element (SLDE)
   6291..6758    +  CDS            B (fragment): PORTL_LAMBD - Experimental evidence at protein level: Swiss-Prot protein existence level 1. Forms the portal vertex of the capsid (PubMed:6228056, PubMed:6232391). This portal plays critical roles in head assembly, genome packaging, neck/tail attachment, and genome ejection (Probable). The portal protein multimerizes as a single ring-shaped homododecamer arranged around a central channel (PubMed:6232391). Binds to the terminase subunits to form the packaging machine (PubMed:7799432). From Escherichia phage lambda (Bacteriophage lambda).
   6796..6812    -  protein_bind   lac operator: The lac repressor binds to the lac operator to inhibit transcription in E. coli. This inhibition can be relieved by adding lactose or isopropyl-β-D-thiogalactopyranoside (IPTG). lac repressor encoded by lacI
   6820..6850    -  promoter       lac promoter: promoter for the E. coli lac operon
   6865..6886    -  protein_bind   CAP binding site: CAP binding activates transcription in the presence of cAMP. E. coli catabolite activator protein
   6899..6991    -  CDS            lacI (fragment): lac repressor; lacI; The lac repressor binds to the lac operator to inhibit transcription in E. coli. This inhibition can be relieved by adding lactose or isopropyl-β-D-thiogalactopyranoside (IPTG).
   7174..7762    -  rep_origin     ori: high-copy-number ColE1/pMB1/pBR322/pUC origin of replication
   7933..24      -  CDS            AmpR (across the origin): β-lactamase; bla; confers resistance to ampicillin, carbenicillin, and related antibiotics
