[The description below was written by a language model from this plasmid's Addgene catalogue record and pLannotate feature annotations shown in this document.]
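Description:
PB_TRE_sg30-PDGFR_EF1a_mCherry is an 8.8 kb mammalian expression plasmid built on a commercial PiggyBac (PB) transposon backbone. It is designed for making stable cell lines that inducibly display the synthetic sg30 helixCAM adhesion molecule while being permanently marked with red fluorescence. In E. coli it is maintained at high copy through a ColE1/pUC-type origin with ampicillin resistance. The backbone also carries an f1 origin and remnants of a lac promoter/lacZα region. The catalogue entry states that the cargo is flanked by PiggyBac sites, so it can be integrated into the genome when transposase is supplied. The automated feature table does not annotate the transposon terminal repeats themselves. The short "lambda portal protein" fragments it reports on either side of the cargo are probably spurious matches.

The payload has two transcription units. In the first, a TRE3G Tet-responsive promoter with a minimal CMV element drives the 396 bp sg30-PDGFR insert. An Igκ leader directs the protein into the secretory pathway, and the PDGFRβ transmembrane domain anchors it at the cell surface. The sg30 portion and the recorded His and myc tags presumably lie in the unannotated stretch between these two elements. The unit ends in a bGH polyadenylation signal.

In the second unit, an EF-1α core promoter with an HTLV-1 LTR segment constitutively expresses an rtTA reverse Tet transactivator, then mCherry, then puromycin N-acetyltransferase, followed by an SV40 poly(A) signal. mCherry was inserted between the rtTA and the puromycin gene, but the linking elements are not annotated. One integrated cassette therefore provides the doxycycline-responsive activator, a fluorescent identifier and puromycin selection. The construct is used for programmable cell–cell assembly experiments.
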