Addgene plasmid #186309: PB_TRE_sg30-PDGFR_EF1a_mCherry
Purpose: Plasmid for inducible mammalian cell expression of the sg30 helixCAM and constitutive expression of an identifying fluorescent protein (mCherry). Flanked with PiggyBac sites for easy line construction
Depositing lab: George Church. Depositing organization: Harvard Medical School. Publication: helixCAM: A platform for programmable cellular assembly in bacteria and human cells. Chao G, Wannier TM, Gutierrez C, Borders NC, Appleton E, Chadha A, Lebar T, Church GM. Cell. 2022 Aug 23. pii: S0092-8674(22)01061-3. doi: 10.1016/j.cell.2022.08.012. PubMed 36055250.
Backbone
  Vector backbone: PB
  Backbone manufacturer: SBI
  Modifications to backbone: mCherry inserted between rtTA and puromycin resistance gene
  Vector type: Mammalian Expression
  Selectable markers: Puromycin
Growth in bacteria
  Bacterial resistance: Ampicillin, 100 μg/mL
  Growth temperature: 37°C
  Growth strain: DH5alpha
  Copy number: High Copy
Gene/Insert 1
  Gene/Insert name: sg30-PDGFR
  Species: Synthetic
  Insert size (bp): 396
  Tag / fusion protein: His, myc
Gene/Insert 2
  Gene/Insert name: mCherry
  Species: Synthetic
  Insert size (bp): 714
Terms and licenses: Academic/Nonprofit Terms; Industry Terms: Not Available to Industry
How to cite: PB_TRE_sg30-PDGFR_EF1a_mCherry was a gift from George Church (Addgene plasmid # 186309 ; http://n2t.net/addgene:186309 ; RRID:Addgene_186309)
